Addgene plasmid #211283: pBiT3.1-C_FBXW2:1-454
Purpose: Mammalian expression of full-length human FBXW2. C-terminal HiBiT tag.
Depositing lab: Cheryl Arrowsmith. Depositing organization: University of Toronto. Publication: A Target Class Ligandability Evaluation of WD40 Repeat-Containing Proteins. Ackloo S, Li F, Szewczyk M, Seitova A, Loppnau P, Zeng H, Xu J, Ahmad S, Arnautova YA, Baghaie AJ, Beldar S, Bolotokova A, Centrella PA, Chau I, Clark MA, Cuozzo JW, Dehghani-Tafti S, Disch JS, Dong A, Dumas A, Feng JA, Ghiabi P, Gibson E, Gilmer J, Goldman B, Green SR, Guie MA, Guilinger JP, Harms N, Herasymenko O, Houliston S, Hutchinson A, Kearnes S, Keefe AD, Kimani SW, Kramer T, Kutera M, Kwak HA, Lento C, Li Y, Liu J, Loup J, Machado RAC, Mulhern CJ, Perveen S, Righetto GL, Riley P, Shrestha S, Sigel EA, Silva M, Sintchak MD, Slakman BL, Taylor RD, Thompson J, Torng W, Underkoffler C, von Rechenberg M, Walsh RT, Watson I, Wilson DJ, Wolf E, Yadav M, Yazdi AK, Zhang J, Zhang Y, Santhakumar V, Edwards AM, Barsyte-Lovejoy D, Schapira M, Brown PJ, Halabelian L, Arrowsmith CH. J Med Chem. 2025 Jan 23;68(2):1092-1112. doi: 10.1021/acs.jmedchem.4c02010. Epub 2024 Nov 4. PubMed 39495097.
Backbone
  Vector backbone: pBiT3.1-C
  Backbone manufacturer: Promega
  Vector type: Mammalian Expression
  Selectable markers: Neomycin (select with G418)
Growth in bacteria
  Bacterial resistance: Kanamycin, 50 μg/mL
  Growth temperature: 37°C
  Growth strain: DH5alpha
  Copy number: High Copy
Gene/Insert
  Gene/Insert name: FBXW2:M1-G454
  Species: H. sapiens (human)
  Insert size (bp): 1362
  Mutation: wild type
  Entrez Gene: FBXW2 (a.k.a. FBW2, Fwd2, Md6)
  Promoter: CMV
  Tag / fusion protein: GSSGGSSGVSGWRLFKKIS (C terminal on insert)
  Cloning method: Ligation Independent Cloning
  Sequencing primers: 5′ T7; 3′ TTGCTCAGCGGTGGCAGCAG
Resource information
  A portion of this plasmid was derived from a plasmid made by: Mammalian Gene Collection (BC018738.1)
Terms and licenses: Academic/Nonprofit Terms; Industry Terms: Not Available to Industry
Depositor comments: 5' Cloning Site: EcoR1 (not destroyed), 3' Cloning Site: Xho1 (not destroyed).
How to cite: pBiT3.1-C_FBXW2:1-454 was a gift from Cheryl Arrowsmith (Addgene plasmid # 211283 ; http://n2t.net/addgene:211283 ; RRID:Addgene_211283)
