[The description below was written by a language model from this plasmid's Addgene catalogue record and pLannotate feature annotations shown in this document.]
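Description:
pBiT3.1-C_FBXW2:1-454 is a mammalian expression plasmid built on Promega's pBiT3.1-C backbone, carrying full-length wild-type human FBXW2 (residues M1–G454, a 1,362 bp insert derived from a Mammalian Gene Collection clone) fused at its C-terminus, through a short glycine-serine linker, to the HiBiT peptide. FBXW2 is an F-box/WD40-repeat protein that serves as a substrate-recognition subunit of an SCF-type E3 ubiquitin ligase. The insert was placed between retained EcoRI and XhoI sites by ligation-independent cloning. Transcription is driven by the CMV immediate-early enhancer and promoter, followed by a chimeric β-globin/immunoglobulin intron that improves expression and an upstream T7 promoter that serves as a sequencing primer site; an SV40 polyadenylation signal lies downstream of the coding region. The HiBiT tag itself is not annotated in the feature table, and the small "SET1" and large T antigen fragments called there are probably spurious or incidental matches.

The 5,690 nt plasmid replicates at high copy in E. coli from a ColE1/pUC-type origin and is selected with kanamycin via a neo (nptII) gene under the bacterial EM7 promoter, which is preceded by a single loxP site. The catalogue lists neomycin/G418 as the mammalian selectable marker, but the annotated sequence shows only the bacterial promoter in front of neo, and it also contains a blasticidin S deaminase cassette driven by the SV40 early promoter with a synthetic poly(A) signal. The two sources therefore differ on mammalian selection.

HiBiT is a small peptide that complements the LgBiT fragment to reconstitute NanoLuc luciferase, allowing luminescent quantification of the tagged protein. The plasmid was deposited with a study evaluating the ligandability of WD40 repeat proteins, though the record does not specify the assays in which it was used.
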