Features (pLannotate 1.2.2; 17 found; start..end, strand, type, name):
     24..105     -  polyA_signal   SV40 poly(A) signal: SV40 polyadenylation signal
    128..211     -  CDS            large T antigen (fragment): large T antigen from SV40 (simian virus 40)
    276..641     +  enhancer       CMV enhancer: human cytomegalovirus immediate early enhancer
    643..842     +  promoter       CMV promoter: human cytomegalovirus (CMV) immediate early promoter
    981..1113    +  intron         chimeric intron: chimera between introns from human β-globin and immunoglobulin heavy chain genes
   1157..1175    +  promoter       T7 promoter: promoter for bacteriophage T7 RNA polymerase
   1243..2604    +  CDS            FBXW2: FBXW2_HUMAN - Also known as FBW2, FWD2. Experimental evidence at protein level: Swiss-Prot protein existence level 1. Substrate-recognition component of the SCF (SKP1-CUL1-F-box protein)-type E3 ubiquitin ligase complex. From Homo sapiens (Human).
   2700..2727    +  CDS            SET1 (fragment): solubility-enhancement tag derived from T7 phage gene 10B
   2753..2874    -  polyA_signal   SV40 poly(A) signal: SV40 polyadenylation signal
   2897..2965    -  CDS            large T antigen (fragment): large T antigen from SV40 (simian virus 40)
   2989..3022    +  protein_bind   loxP: Cre-mediated recombination occurs in the 8-bp core sequence (GCATACAT). Cre recombinase
   3032..3079    +  promoter       EM7 promoter: synthetic bacterial promoter&nbsp
   3111..3902    +  CDS            neo: KKA2_KLEPN - Also known as kan, nptII. Experimental evidence at protein level: Swiss-Prot protein existence level 1. Resistance to kanamycin, neomycin, paromomycin, ribostamycin, butirosin and gentamicin B. From Klebsiella pneumoniae.
   4063..4651    -  rep_origin     ori: high-copy-number ColE1/pMB1/pBR322/pUC origin of replication
   4777..4825    -  polyA_signal   poly(A) signal: synthetic polyadenylation signal
   4849..5247    -  CDS            BSD: blasticidin S deaminase; Aspergillus terreus BSD; confers resistance to blasticidin
   5278..5635    -  promoter       SV40 promoter: SV40 enhancer and early promoter
>Addgene plasmid #211283 | pBiT3.1-C_FBXW2:1-454 | addgene full sequence | sequence record 423431 | Addgene NGS Result
AAGACGCGTTAATTAAGACGTCGGCAGTGAAAAAAATGCTTTATTTGTGAAATTTGTGATGCTATTGCTT
TATTTGTAACCATTATAAGCTGCAATAAACAAGTTAACAACAACAATTGCATTCATTTTATGTTTCAGGT
TCAGGGGGAGGTGTGGGAGGTTTTTTAAAGCAAGTAAAACCTCTACAAATGTGGTATGGCTGATTATGAT
CCGCGGCCGCAATACGTCGACGTTATCAGCTGACTTCGTACGAGAGCCTAGGATTATGGCGCGCCACTAG
TTATTAATAGTAATCAATTACGGGGTCATTAGTTCATAGCCCATATATGGAGTTCCGCGTTACATAACTT
ACGGTAAATGGCCCGCCTGGCTGACCGCCCAACGACCCCCGCCCATTGACGTCAATAATGACGTATGTTC
CCATAGTAACGCCAATAGGGACTTTCCATTGACGTCAATGGGTGGAGTATTTACGGTAAACTGCCCACTT
GGCAGTACATCAAGTGTATCATATGCCAAGTCCGCCCCCTATTGACGTCAATGACGGTAAATGGCCCGCC
TGGCATTATGCCCAGTACATGACCTTACGGGACTTTCCTACTTGGCAGTACATCTACGTATTAGTCATCG
CTATTACCATGGTGATGCGGTTTTGGCAGTACACCAATGGGCGTGGATAGCGGTTTGACTCACGGGGATT
TCCAAGTCTCCACCCCATTGACGTCAATGGGAGTTTGTTTTGGCACCAAAATCAACGGGACTTTCCAAAA
TGTCGTAATAACCCCGCCCCGTTGACGCAAATGGGCGGTAGGCGTGTACGGTGGGAGGTCTATATAAGCA
GAGCTGGTTTAGTGAACCGTCAGATCACTAGAATCTTTATTGCGGTAGTTTATCACAGTTAAATTGCTAA
CGCAGTCAGTGCTTCTGACACAACAGTCTCGAACTTAAGCTGCAGAAGTTGGTCGTGAGGCACTGGGCAG
GTAAGTATCAAGGTTACAAGACAGGTTTAAGGAGACCAATAGAAACTGGGCTTGTCGAGACAGAGAAGAC
TCTTGCGTTTCTGATAGGCACCTATTGGTCTTACTGACATCCACTTTGCCTTTCTCTCCACAGGTGTCCA
CTCCCAGTTCAATTACAGCTCTTAAGGCTAGAGTATTAATACGACTCACTATAGGGGCGATCGCAACAAG
CTTCGGGAAGATCTGGAGCTAGCGGCGGGGGATCCGGTGGGAATTCGACACCATGGAGAGAAAGGACTTT
GAGACATGGCTTGATAACATTTCTGTTACATTTCTTTCTCTGACGGACTTGCAGAAAAATGAAACTCTGG
ATCACCTGATTAGTCTGAGTGGGGCAGTCCAGCTCAGGCATCTCTCCAATAACCTAGAGACTCTCCTCAA
GCGGGACTTCCTCAAACTCCTTCCCCTGGAGCTCAGTTTTTATTTGTTAAAATGGCTCGATCCTCAGACT
TTACTCACATGCTGCCTCGTCTCTAAACAGTGGAATAAGGTGATAAGTGCCTGTACAGAGGTGTGGCAGA
CTGCATGTAAAAATTTGGGCTGGCAGATAGATGATTCTGTTCAGGACGCTTTGCACTGGAAGAAGGTTTA
TTTGAAGGCTATTTTGAGAATGAAGCAACTGGAGGACCATGAAGCCTTTGAAACCTCGTCATTAATTGGA
CACAGTGCCAGAGTGTATGCACTTTACTACAAAGATGGACTTCTCTGTACAGGGTCAGATGACTTGTCTG
CAAAGCTGTGGGATGTGAGCACAGGGCAGTGCGTTTATGGCATCCAGACCCACACTTGTGCAGCGGTGAA
GTTTGATGAACAGAAGCTTGTGACAGGCTCCTTTGACAACACTGTGGCTTGCTGGGAATGGAGTTCCGGA
GCCAGGACCCAGCACTTTCGGGGGCACACGGGGGCGGTATTTAGCGTGGACTACAATGATGAACTGGATA
TCTTGGTGAGCGGCTCTGCAGACTTCACTGTGAAAGTATGGGCTTTATCTGCTGGGACATGCCTGAACAC
ACTCACCGGGCACACGGAATGGGTCACCAAGGTAGTTTTGCAGAAGTGCAAAGTCAAGTCTCTCTTGCAC
AGTCCTGGAGACTACATCCTCTTAAGTGCAGACAAATATGAGATTAAGATTTGGCCAATTGGGAGAGAAA
TCAACTGTAAGTGCTTAAAGACATTGTCTGTCTCTGAGGATAGAAGTATCTGCCTGCAGCCAAGACTTCA
TTTTGATGGCAAATACATTGTCTGTAGTTCAGCACTTGGTCTCTACCAGTGGGACTTTGCCAGTTATGAT
ATTCTCAGGGTCATCAAGACTCCTGAGATAGCAAACTTGGCCTTGCTTGGCTTTGGAGATATCTTTGCCC
TGCTGTTTGACAACCGCTACCTGTACATCATGGACTTGCGGACAGAGAGCCTGATTAGTCGCTGGCCTCT
GCCAGAGTACAGGAAATCAAAGAGAGGCTCAAGCTTCCTGGCAGGCGAAGCATCCTGGCTGAATGGACTG
GATGGGCACAATGACACGGGCTTGGTCTTTGCCACCAGCATGCCTGACCACAGTATTCACCTGGTGTTGT
GGAAGGAGCACGGCGGCTCGAGCGGTGGGAGCTCCGGTGTGAGCGGCTGGCGGCTGTTCAAGAAGATTAG
CTAAGTTTAAACGGCCGCGACTCTAGACTGCAGGCATGCAAGCTGATTTGGCTGCTGCCACCGCTGAGCA
AGGCCGCTTCGAGCAGACATGATAAGATACATTGATGAGTTTGGACAAACCACAACTAGAATGCAGTGAA
AAAAATGCTTTATTTGTGAAATTTGTGATGCTATTGCTTTATTTGTAACCATTATAAGCTGCAATAAACA
AGTTAACAACAACAATTGCATTCATTTTATGTTTCAGGTTCAGGGGGAGATGTGGGAGGTTTTTTTAAGC
AAGTAAAACCTCTACAAATGTGGTAAAATCTTAATTAAGACTTCTAATATAACTTCGTATAGCATACATT
ATACGAAGTTATGGTTCCACTGTTGACAATTAATCATCGGCATAGTATATCGGCATAGTATAATACGACA
AGGTGAGGAACTAAACCCAGGAGGCAGATCATGATTGAACAAGATGGATTGCACGCAGGTTCTCCGGCCG
CTTGGGTGGAGAGGCTATTCGGCTATGACTGGGCACAACAGACAATCGGCTGCTCTGATGCCGCCGTGTT
CCGGCTGTCAGCGCAGGGGCGCCCGGTTCTTTTTGTCAAGACCGACCTGTCCGGTGCCCTGAATGAACTG
CAGGACGAGGCAGCGCGGCTATCGTGGCTGGCCACGACGGGCGTTCCTTGCGCAGCTGTGCTCGACGTTG
TCACTGAAGCGGGAAGGGACTGGCTGCTATTGGGCGAAGTGCCGGGGCAGGATCTCCTGTCATCTCACCT
TGCTCCTGCCGAGAAAGTATCCATCATGGCTGATGCAATGCGGCGGCTGCATACGCTTGATCCGGCTACC
TGCCCATTCGACCACCAAGCGAAACATCGCATCGAGCGAGCACGTACTCGGATGGAAGCCGGTCTTGTCG
ATCAGGATGATCTGGACGAAGAGCATCAGGGGCTCGCGCCAGCCGAACTGTTCGCCAGGCTCAAGGCGCG
CATGCCCGACGGCGAGGATCTCGTCGTGACCCATGGCGATGCCTGCTTGCCGAATATCATGGTGGAAAAT
GGCCGCTTTTCTGGATTCATCGACTGTGGCCGGCTGGGTGTGGCGGACCGCTATCAGGACATAGCGTTGG
CTACCCGTGATATTGCTGAAGAGCTTGGCGGCGAATGGGCTGACCGCTTCCTCGTGCTTTACGGTATCGC
CGCTCCCGATTCGCAGCGCATCGCCTTCTATCGCCTTCTTGACGAGTTCTTCTGATTCGAAATGACCGAC
CAAGCGACGCCCAACCGGTATCAGCTCACTCAAAGGCGGTAATACGGTTATCCACAGAATCAGGGGATAA
CGCAGGAAAGAACATGTGAGCAAAAGGCCAGCAAAAGGCCAGGAACCGTAAAAAGGCCGCGTTGCTGGCG
TTTTTCCATAGGCTCCGCCCCCCTGACGAGCATCACAAAAATCGACGCTCAAGTCAGAGGTGGCGAAACC
CGACAGGACTATAAAGATACCAGGCGTTTCCCCCTGGAAGCTCCCTCGTGCGCTCTCCTGTTCCGACCCT
GCCGCTTACCGGATACCTGTCCGCCTTTCTCCCTTCGGGAAGCGTGGCGCTTTCTCATAGCTCACGCTGT
AGGTATCTCAGTTCGGTGTAGGTCGTTCGCTCCAAGCTGGGCTGTGTGCACGAACCCCCCGTTCAGCCCG
ACCGCTGCGCCTTATCCGGTAACTATCGTCTTGAGTCCAACCCGGTAAGACACGACTTATCGCCACTGGC
AGCAGCCACTGGTAACAGGATTAGCAGAGCGAGGTATGTAGGCGGTGCTACAGAGTTCTTGAAGTGGTGG
CCTAACTACGGCTACACTAGAAGGACAGTATTTGGTATCTGCGCTCTGCTGAAGCCAGTTACCTTCGGAA
AAAGAGTTGGTAGCTCTTGATCCGGCAAACAAACCACCGCTGGTAGCGGTGGTTTTTTTGTTTGCAAGCA
GCAGATTACGCGCAGAAAAAAAGGATTTCAAGAAGATCCTTTGATCTTTTCTACGGGGTCTGACGCTCAG
TGGAACGAAAACTCACGTTAAGGGATTTTGGTCATGAGATTATCAAAAAGGATCTTCACCTAGATCCTTT
TATAGTCCGGAATCGTCACACAAAAAACCAACACACAGATGTAATGAAAATAAAGATATTTTATTGCGGC
CATCGTGATGGCTAGAGTTTAGCCCTCCCACACATAACCAGAGGGCAGCAATTCACGAATCCCAACTGCC
GTCGGCTGTCCATCACTGTCCTTCACTATGGCTTTGATCCCAGGATGCAGATCGAGAAGCACCTGTCGGC
ACCGTCCGCAGGGGCTCAAGATGCCCCTGTTCTCATTTCCGATCGCGACGATACAAGTCAGGTTGCCAGC
TGCCGCAGCAGCAGCAGTGCCCAGCACCACGAGTTCTGCACAAGGTCCCCCAGTAAAATGATATACATTG
ACACCAGTGAAGATGCGGCCGTCGCTAGAGAGAGCTGCGCTGGCGACGCTGTAGTCTTCAGAGATGGGGA
TGCTGTTGATTGTAGCCGTTGCTCTTTCAATGAGGGTGGATTCTTCTTGAGACAAAGGCTTGGCCATGGT
GGCGCTAGTGTCAGAAGAATCGAGCTTTTTGCAAAAGCCTAGGCCTCCAAAAAAGCCTCCTCACTACTTC
TGGAATAGCTCAGAGGCCGAGGCGGCCTCGGCCTCTGCATAAATAAAAAAAATTAGTCAGCCATGGGGCG
GAGAATGGGCGGAACTGGGCGGAGTTAGGGGCGGGATGGGCGGAGTTAGGGGCGGGACTATGGTTGCTGA
CTAATTGAGATGCATGCTTTGCATACTTCTGCCTGCTGGGGAGCCTGGGGACTTTCCACACCTGGTTGCT
GACTAATTGAGATGCATGCTTTGCATACTTCTGCCTGCTGGGGAGCCTGGGGACTTTCCACACCCTAACT
GACACACATTCCACAGCTGGTTCTTTCCGCCTCAGAAGGTACCTAACCAAGTTCCTCTTTCAGAGGTTAT
TTCAGGCCATGGTGCTGCGC
