>Addgene plasmid #211283 | pBiT3.1-C_FBXW2:1-454 | depositor partial sequence | sequence record 412044 | Insert sequence
ATGGAGAGAAAGGACTTTGAGACATGGCTTGATAACATTTCTGTTACATTTCTTTCTCTGACGGACTTGC
AGAAAAATGAAACTCTGGATCACCTGATTAGTCTGAGTGGGGCAGTCCAGCTCAGGCATCTCTCCAATAA
CCTAGAGACTCTCCTCAAGCGGGACTTCCTCAAACTCCTTCCCCTGGAGCTCAGTTTTTATTTGTTAAAA
TGGCTCGATCCTCAGACTTTACTCACATGCTGCCTCGTCTCTAAACAGTGGAATAAGGTGATAAGTGCCT
GTACAGAGGTGTGGCAGACTGCATGTAAAAATTTGGGCTGGCAGATAGATGATTCTGTTCAGGACGCTTT
GCACTGGAAGAAGGTTTATTTGAAGGCTATTTTGAGAATGAAGCAACTGGAGGACCATGAAGCCTTTGAA
ACCTCGTCATTAATTGGACACAGTGCCAGAGTGTATGCACTTTACTACAAAGATGGACTTCTCTGTACAG
GGTCAGATGACTTGTCTGCAAAGCTGTGGGATGTGAGCACAGGGCAGTGCGTTTATGGCATCCAGACCCA
CACTTGTGCAGCGGTGAAGTTTGATGAACAGAAGCTTGTGACAGGCTCCTTTGACAACACTGTGGCTTGC
TGGGAATGGAGTTCCGGAGCCAGGACCCAGCACTTTCGGGGGCACACGGGGGCGGTATTTAGCGTGGACT
ACAATGATGAACTGGATATCTTGGTGAGCGGCTCTGCAGACTTCACTGTGAAAGTATGGGCTTTATCTGC
TGGGACATGCCTGAACACACTCACCGGGCACACGGAATGGGTCACCAAGGTAGTTTTGCAGAAGTGCAAA
GTCAAGTCTCTCTTGCACAGTCCTGGAGACTACATCCTCTTAAGTGCAGACAAATATGAGATTAAGATTT
GGCCAATTGGGAGAGAAATCAACTGTAAGTGCTTAAAGACATTGTCTGTCTCTGAGGATAGAAGTATCTG
CCTGCAGCCAAGACTTCATTTTGATGGCAAATACATTGTCTGTAGTTCAGCACTTGGTCTCTACCAGTGG
GACTTTGCCAGTTATGATATTCTCAGGGTCATCAAGACTCCTGAGATAGCAAACTTGGCCTTGCTTGGCT
TTGGAGATATCTTTGCCCTGCTGTTTGACAACCGCTACCTGTACATCATGGACTTGCGGACAGAGAGCCT
GATTAGTCGCTGGCCTCTGCCAGAGTACAGGAAATCAAAGAGAGGCTCAAGCTTCCTGGCAGGCGAAGCA
TCCTGGCTGAATGGACTGGATGGGCACAATGACACGGGCTTGGTCTTTGCCACCAGCATGCCTGACCACA
GTATTCACCTGGTGTTGTGGAAGGAGCACGGC
